Addgene plasmid #16160: LTRi with neomycin
Purpose: (Empty Backbone)
Depositing lab: James Collins. Depositing organization: Boston University Medical Campus. Publication: A tunable genetic switch based on RNAi and repressor proteins for regulating gene expression in mammalian cells. Deans TL, Cantor CR, Collins JJ. Cell. 2007 Jul 27. 130(2):363-72. 10.1016/j.cell.2007.05.045 PubMed 17662949.
Backbone
  Vector backbone: LTRi with neomycin
  Backbone size (bp): 9984
  Vector type: Mammalian Expression, Synthetic Biology
  Selectable markers: Neomycin (select with G418)
Growth in bacteria
  Bacterial resistance: Ampicillin, 100 μg/mL
  Growth temperature: 37°C
  Growth strain: DH5alpha
  Copy number: High Copy
Gene/Insert
  Gene/Insert name: None
  Cloning method: Restriction Enzyme
  Sequencing primers: 5′ na
Terms and licenses: Academic/Nonprofit Terms; Industry Terms: Not Available to Industry
Depositor comments: We engineered a tunable genetic switch called LTRi, which stands for Lac-Tet-RNAi. Gene expression is turned on by adding an inducer, isopropyl-β-thiogalactopyranoside (IPTG). See article for details. Clone your gene of interest into the Transgene Module http://www.addgene.org/15916 and then move it into LTRi with Neomycin.
How to cite: LTRi with neomycin was a gift from James Collins (Addgene plasmid # 16160)
