[The description below was written by a language model from this plasmid's Addgene catalogue record and pLannotate feature annotations shown in this document.]
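Description:
LTRi with neomycin is a 9,984 bp mammalian expression and synthetic biology plasmid deposited as an empty backbone. It carries the regulatory modules of the LTRi (Lac-Tet-RNAi) tunable genetic switch but no gene of interest. It is propagated in E. coli through a high-copy ColE1/pUC-type origin with ampicillin resistance (AmpR). For mammalian cells it provides a PGK promoter–NeoR/KanR–PGK poly(A) cassette for G418 selection. This cassette is flanked by two minimal FRT sites, so FLP recombinase could in principle excise the marker.

The feature table shows three regulatory units. A CMV enhancer/promoter drives lacI, followed by SV40 small t intron sequence and an SV40 poly(A) signal, which should give constitutive Lac repressor expression. A second CMV enhancer/promoter is followed by intron sequence containing three symmetric lac operators and then tetR with an SV40 poly(A) signal, so TetR production is placed under LacI control. The third unit is a human U6 Pol III promoter interrupted by a tet operator. This is the arrangement expected for a TetR-repressible short hairpin RNA, although the hairpin itself is not annotated. According to the depositor, adding IPTG turns gene expression on. The layout fits this logic: relieving LacI repression would allow TetR to accumulate and shut off the RNAi arm, while also derepressing a lac-operator-controlled transgene.

That transgene is not present. Users are directed to clone their gene into a separate Transgene Module plasmid and then transfer it into this vector by restriction cloning. The many short lacZα, lac promoter, T7/SP6, and other fragment hits are probably remnants of the cloning vectors used in assembly.
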