Features (pLannotate 1.2.2; 54 found; start..end, strand, type, name):
    137..236     +  misc_feature   bom (fragment): basis of mobility region from pBR322
    242..399     -  CDS            lacZα (fragment): LacZα fragment of β-galactosidase; lacZ fragment
    462..765     +  enhancer       CMV enhancer: human cytomegalovirus immediate early enhancer
    766..969     +  promoter       CMV promoter: human cytomegalovirus (CMV) immediate early promoter
    991..1009    +  misc_feature   MCS (fragment): pUC18/19 multiple cloning site
   1022..2101    +  CDS            lacI: LACI_ECOLI - Experimental evidence at protein level: Swiss-Prot protein existence level 1. Repressor of the lactose operon. Binds allolactose as an inducer. From Escherichia coli (strain K12).
   2153..2174    +  protein_bind   CAP binding site: CAP binding activates transcription in the presence of cAMP. E. coli catabolite activator protein
   2189..2207    +  promoter       lac promoter (fragment): promoter for the E. coli lac operon
   2223..2297    +  CDS            small t antigen (fragment): SV40 (simian virus 40) small t antigen
   2299..2364    +  intron         small t intron: SV40 (simian virus 40) small t antigen intron
   2366..2500    +  CDS            large T antigen (fragment): large T antigen from SV40 (simian virus 40)
   2523..2644    +  polyA_signal   SV40 poly(A) signal: SV40 polyadenylation signal
   2701..2717    -  protein_bind   lac operator: The lac repressor binds to the lac operator to inhibit transcription in E. coli. This inhibition can be relieved by adding lactose or isopropyl-β-D-thiogalactopyranoside (IPTG). lac repressor encoded by lacI
   2725..2755    -  promoter       lac promoter: promoter for the E. coli lac operon
   2770..2791    -  protein_bind   CAP binding site: CAP binding activates transcription in the presence of cAMP. E. coli catabolite activator protein
   2804..2896    -  CDS            lacI (fragment): lac repressor; lacI; The lac repressor binds to the lac operator to inhibit transcription in E. coli. This inhibition can be relieved by adding lactose or isopropyl-β-D-thiogalactopyranoside (IPTG).
   2906..3046    -  CDS            lacZα (fragment): LacZα fragment of β-galactosidase; lacZ fragment
   3049..3067    +  promoter       T7 promoter: promoter for bacteriophage T7 RNA polymerase
   3141..3162    -  promoter       U6 promoter (fragment): RNA polymerase III promoter for human U6 snRNA
   3162..3180    -  protein_bind   tet operator: bacterial operator O1 for the tetR and tetA genes tetracycline repressor TetR
   3180..3382    -  promoter       U6 promoter (fragment): RNA polymerase III promoter for human U6 snRNA
   3454..3516    -  CDS            VESPI_VESMG (fragment): Experimental evidence at protein level: Swiss-Prot protein existence level 1. Shows contractile activity on isolated ileum smooth muscle. From Vespa magnifica (Hornet).
   3528..3546    -  promoter       SP6 promoter: promoter for bacteriophage SP6 RNA polymerase
   3588..3604    -  protein_bind   lac operator: The lac repressor binds to the lac operator to inhibit transcription in E. coli. This inhibition can be relieved by adding lactose or isopropyl-β-D-thiogalactopyranoside (IPTG). lac repressor encoded by lacI
   3612..3642    -  promoter       lac promoter: promoter for the E. coli lac operon
   3657..3678    -  protein_bind   CAP binding site: CAP binding activates transcription in the presence of cAMP. E. coli catabolite activator protein
   3691..3783    -  CDS            lacI (fragment): lac repressor; lacI; The lac repressor binds to the lac operator to inhibit transcription in E. coli. This inhibition can be relieved by adding lactose or isopropyl-β-D-thiogalactopyranoside (IPTG).
   3785..3909    -  rep_origin     RSF ori (fragment): Plasmids containing the RSF 1030 origin of replication can be propagated in E. coli cells that contain additional plasmids with compatible origins.
   3919..4040    -  CDS            lacZα (fragment): LacZα fragment of β-galactosidase; lacZ fragment
   4103..4406    +  enhancer       CMV enhancer: human cytomegalovirus immediate early enhancer
   4407..4610    +  promoter       CMV promoter: human cytomegalovirus (CMV) immediate early promoter
   4632..4656    +  misc_feature   MCS (fragment): pUC18/19 multiple cloning site
   4665..4715    +  intron         large T intron (fragment): SV40 (simian virus 40) large T antigen intron
   4728..4747    +  protein_bind   lac operator (symmetric): The lac repressor binds to the lac operator to inhibit transcription in E. coli. This inhibition can be relieved by adding lactose or isopropyl-β-D-thiogalactopyranoside (IPTG). The symmetric lac operator was optimized for tight binding of lac repressor. lac repressor encoded by lacI
   4771..4790    +  protein_bind   lac operator (symmetric): The lac repressor binds to the lac operator to inhibit transcription in E. coli. This inhibition can be relieved by adding lactose or isopropyl-β-D-thiogalactopyranoside (IPTG). The symmetric lac operator was optimized for tight binding of lac repressor. lac repressor encoded by lacI
   4814..4833    +  protein_bind   lac operator (symmetric): The lac repressor binds to the lac operator to inhibit transcription in E. coli. This inhibition can be relieved by adding lactose or isopropyl-β-D-thiogalactopyranoside (IPTG). The symmetric lac operator was optimized for tight binding of lac repressor. lac repressor encoded by lacI
   4848..4869    +  intron         small t intron (fragment): SV40 (simian virus 40) small t antigen intron
   4877..5092    +  CDS            VP2_SV40 (fragment): Experimental evidence at protein level: Swiss-Prot protein existence level 1. Isoform VP4 is a viroporin inducing perforation of cellular membranes to trigger virus progeny release. Forms pores of 3 nm inner diameter. VP4 is expressed about 24 hours after the late structural proteins and is not incorporated into the mature virion. From Simian virus 40 (SV40).
   5098..5118    +  intron         small t intron (fragment): SV40 (simian virus 40) small t antigen intron
   5142..5162    +  promoter       cat promoter (fragment): promoter of the E. coli cat gene encoding chloramphenicol acetyltransferase
   5163..5223    +  CDS            CmR (fragment): chloramphenicol acetyltransferase; cat; confers resistance to chloramphenicol
   5223..5269    +  intron         β-globin intron (fragment): intron from rabbit β-globin gene
   5324..5342    +  promoter       T7 promoter: promoter for bacteriophage T7 RNA polymerase
   5353..5973    +  CDS            tetR: TETR2_ECOLX - Experimental evidence at protein level: Swiss-Prot protein existence level 1. TetR is the repressor of the tetracycline resistance element; its N-terminal region forms a helix-turn-helix structure and binds DNA. Binding of tetracycline to TetR reduces the repressor affinity for the tetracycline resistance gene (tetA) promoter operator sites. From Escherichia coli.
   6015..6136    +  polyA_signal   SV40 poly(A) signal: SV40 polyadenylation signal
   6177..6210    -  protein_bind   FRT (minimal): supports FLP-mediated excision but not integration (Turan and Bode, 2011) FLP recombinase from the Saccharomyces cerevisiae 2μ plasmid
   6232..6695    -  polyA_signal   PGK poly(A) signal: mouse phosphoglycerate kinase 1 polyadenylation signal
   6705..7508    -  CDS            NeoR/KanR: aminoglycoside phosphotransferase from Tn5; aph(3')-II (or nptII); confers resistance to neomycin, kanamycin, and G418 (Geneticin®)
   7522..8021    -  promoter       PGK promoter: mouse phosphoglycerate kinase 1 promoter
   8037..8070    -  protein_bind   FRT (minimal): supports FLP-mediated excision but not integration (Turan and Bode, 2011) FLP recombinase from the Saccharomyces cerevisiae 2μ plasmid
   8165..8753    -  rep_origin     ori: high-copy-number ColE1/pMB1/pBR322/pUC origin of replication
   8924..9784    -  CDS            AmpR: β-lactamase; bla; confers resistance to ampicillin, carbenicillin, and related antibiotics
   9785..9889    -  promoter       AmpR promoter: bla
   9984..35      +  CDS            rop (fragment) (across the origin): Rop protein, which maintains plasmids at low copy number; rop
>Addgene plasmid #16160 | LTRi with neomycin | depositor full sequence | sequence record 8481 | Author sequence
TCGCGCGTTTCGGTGATGACGGTGAAAACCTCTGACACATGCAGCTCCCGGAGACGGTCACAGCTTGTCT
GTAAGCGGATGCCGGGAGCAGACAAGCCCGTCAGGGCGCGTCAGCGGGTGTTGGCGGGTGTCGGGGCTGG
CTTAACTATGCGGCATCAGAGCAGATTGTACTGAGAGTGCACCATATGCGGTGTGAAATACCGCACAGAT
GCGTAAGGAGAAAATACCGCATCAGGCGCCATTCGCCATTCAGGCTGCGCAACTGTTGGGAAGGGCGATC
GGTGCGGGCCTCTTCGCTATTACGCCAGCTGGCGAAAGGGGGATGTGCTGCAAGGCGATTAAGTTGGGTA
ACGCCAGGGTTTTCCCAGTCACGACGTTGTAAAACGACGGCCAGTGAATTCTAGTTATTAATAGTAATCA
ATTACGGGGTCATTAGTTCATAGCCCATATATGGAGTTCCGCGTTACATAACTTACGGTAAATGGCCCGC
CTGGCTGACCGCCCAACGACCCCCGCCCATTGACGTCAATAATGACGTATGTTCCCATAGTAACGCCAAT
AGGGACTTTCCATTGACGTCAATGGGTGGAGTATTTACGGTAAACTGCCCACTTGGCAGTACATCAAGTG
TATCATATGCCAAGTACGCCCCCTATTGACGTCAATGACGGTAAATGGCCCGCCTGGCATTATGCCCAGT
ACATGACCTTATGGGACTTTCCTACTTGGCAGTACATCTACGTATTAGTCATCGCTATTACCATGGTGAT
GCGGTTTTGGCAGTACATCAATGGGCGTGGATAGCGGTTTGACTCACGGGGATTTCCAAGTCTCCACCCC
ATTGACGTCAATGGGAGTTTGTTTTGGCACCAAAATCAACGGGACTTTCCAAAATGTCGTAACAACTCCG
CCCCATTGACGCAAATGGGCGGTAGGCGTGTACGGTGGGAGGTCTATATAAGCAGAGCTGGTTTAGTGAA
CCGTCAGATCGGATCCTCTAGAGTCGACCATTGCCGCCACCATGAAACCAGTAACGTTATACGATGTCGC
AGAGTATGCCGGTGTCTCTTATCAGACCGTTTCCCGCGTGGTGAACCAGGCCAGCCACGTTTCTGCGAAA
ACGCGGGAAAAAGTGGAAGCGGCGATGGCGGAGCTGAATTACATTCCCAACCGCGTGGCACAACAACTGG
CGGGCAAACAGTCGTTGCTGATTGGCGTTGCCACCTCCAGTCTGGCCCTGCACGCGCCGTCGCAAATTGT
CGCGGCGATTAAATCTCGCGCCGATCAACTGGGTGCCAGCGTGGTGGTGTCGATGGTAGAACGAAGCGGC
GTCGAAGCCTGTAAAGCGGCGGTGCACAATCTTCTCGCGCAACGCGTCAGTGGGCTGATCATTAACTATC
CGCTGGATGACCAGGATGCCATTGCTGTGGAAGCTGCCTGCACTAATGTTCCGGCGTTATTTCTTGATGT
CTCTGACCAGACACCCATCAACAGTATTATTTTCTCCCATGAAGACGGTACGCGACTGGGCGTGGAGCAT
CTGGTCGCATTGGGTCACCAGCAAATCGCGCTGTTAGCGGGCCCATTAAGTTCTGTCTCGGCGCGTCTGC
GTCTGGCTGGCTGGCATAAATATCTCACTCGCAATCAAATTCAGCCGATAGCGGAACGGGAAGGCGACTG
GAGTGCCATGTCCGGTTTTCAACAAACCATGCAAATGCTGAATGAGGGCATCGTTCCCACTGCGATGCTG
GTTGCCAACGATCAGATGGCGCTGGGCGCAATGCGCGCCATTACCGAGTCCGGGCTGCGCGTTGGTGCGG
ATATCTCGGTAGTGGGATACGACGATACCGAAGACAGCTCATGTTATATCCCGCCGTTAACCACCATCAA
ACAGGATTTTCGCCTGCTGGGGCAAACCAGCGTGGACCGCTTGCTGCAACTCTCTCAGGGCCAGGCGGTG
AAGGGCAATCAGCTGTTGCCCGTCTCACTGGTGAAAAGAAAAACCACCCTGGCGCCCAATACGCAAACCG
CCTCTCCCCGCGCGTTGGCCGATTCATTAATGCAGCTGGCACGACAGGTTTCCCGACTGGAAAGCGGGCA
GAGCAGCCTGAGGCCTCCTAAGAAGAAGAGGAAGGTTTGAGCGCAACGCAATTAATGTAAGTTAGCTCAC
TCATTAGGCACCCCAGGCTTTACACTTTATGCTTCCGACCTGCAGCCCCTTGGATCTTTGTGAAGGAACC
TTACTTCTGTGGTGTGACATAATTGGACAAACTACCTACAGAGATTTAAAGCTCTAAGGTAAATATAAAA
TTTTTAAGTGTATAATGTGTTAAACTACTGATTCTAATTGTTTGTGTATTTTAGATCACAGTCCCAAGGC
TCATTTCAGGCCCCTCAGTCCTCACAGTCTGTTCATGATCATAATCAGCCATACCACATTTGTAGAGGTT
TTACTTGCTTTAAAAAACCTCCCACACCTCCCCCTGAACCTGAAACATAAAATGAATGCAATTGTTGTTG
TTAACTTGTTTATTGCAGCTTATAATGGTTACAAATAAAGCAATAGCATCACAAATTTCACAAATAAAGC
ATTTTTTTCACTGCATTCTAGTTGTGGTTTGTCCAAACTCATCAATGTATCTTATCATGTCTGGGCCCAA
GCTTGGCGTAATCATGGTCATAGCTGTTTCCTGTGTGAAATTGTTATCCGCTCACAATTCCACACAACAT
ACGAGCCGGAAGCATAAAGTGTAAAGCCTGGGGTGCCTAATGAGTGAGCTAACTCACATTAATTGCGTTG
CGCTCACTGCCCGCTTTCCAGTCGGGAAACCTGTCGTGCCAGCTGCATTAATGAATCGGCCAACGCGCGG
GGAGAGGCGGTTTGCGTATTGGGCGCTCTTCCGCTGCAACTGTTGGGAAGGGCGATCGGTGCGGGCCTCT
TCGCTATTACGCCAGCTGGCGAAAGGGGGATGTGCTGCAAGGCGATTAAGTTGGGTAACGCCAGGGTTTT
CCCAGTCACGACGTTGTAAAACGACGGCCAGTGAATTGTAATACGACTCACTATAGGGCGAATTGGGCCT
TTTTCTACACAAATCAGCGATTTTCTCTTGAAAAATCGCTGATTTGTGTAGCGGTGTTTCGTCCTTTCCA
CAAGATATATAACTCTATCAATGATAGAGTACTTTCAAGTTACGGTAAGCATATGATAGTCCATTTTAAA
ACATAATTTTAAAACTGCAAACTACCCAAGAAATTATTACTTTCTACGTCACGTATTTTGTACTAATATC
TTTGTGTTTACAGTCAAATTAATTCTAATTATCTCTCTAACAGCCTTGTATCGTATATGCAAATATGAAG
GAATCATGGGAAATAGGCCCTCTTCCTGCCCGACCTTGGCGCGCGCTCGGCGCGCGGTCACGCTCCGTCA
CGTGGTGCGTTTTGCCTAATCACTAGTGAATTCGCGGCCGCCTGCAGGTCGACCATATGGGAGAGCTCCC
AACGCGTTGGATGCATAGCTTGAGTATTCTATAGTGTCACCTAAATAGCTTGGCGTAATCATGGTCATAG
CTGTTTCCTGTGTGAAATTGTTATCCGCTCACAATTCCACACAACATACGAGCCGGAAGCATAAAGTGTA
AAGCCTGGGGTGCCTAATGAGTGAGCTAACTCACATTAATTGCGTTGCGCTCACTGCCCGCTTTCCAGTC
GGGAAACCTGTCGTGCCAGCTGCATTAATGAATCGGCCAACGCGCGGGGAGAGGCGGTTTGCGTATTGGG
CGCTCTTCCGCTTCCTCGCTCACTGACTCGCTGCGCTCGGTCGTTCGGCTGCGGCGAGCGGTATCAGCTC
ACTCAAAGGCGGTAATACGGTTATCCACAGAATCAGGGGATAACGCAGGAAAGAACATGGCCGGCTTAAT
CGGTGCGGGCCTCTTCGCTATTACGCCAGCTGGCGAAAGGGGGATGTGCTGCAAGGCGATTAAGTTGGGT
AACGCCAGGGTTTTCCCAGTCACGACGTTGTAAAACGACGGCCAGTGAATTCTAGTTATTAATAGTAATC
AATTACGGGGTCATTAGTTCATAGCCCATATATGGAGTTCCGCGTTACATAACTTACGGTAAATGGCCCG
CCTGGCTGACCGCCCAACGACCCCCGCCCATTGACGTCAATAATGACGTATGTTCCCATAGTAACGCCAA
TAGGGACTTTCCATTGACGTCAATGGGTGGAGTATTTACGGTAAACTGCCCACTTGGCAGTACATCAAGT
GTATCATATGCCAAGTACGCCCCCTATTGACGTCAATGACGGTAAATGGCCCGCCTGGCATTATGCCCAG
TACATGACCTTATGGGACTTTCCTACTTGGCAGTACATCTACGTATTAGTCATCGCTATTACCATGGTGA
TGCGGTTTTGGCAGTACATCAATGGGCGTGGATAGCGGTTTGACTCACGGGGATTTCCAAGTCTCCACCC
CATTGACGTCAATGGGAGTTTGTTTTGGCACCAAAATCAACGGGACTTTCCAAAATGTCGTAACAACTCC
GCCCCATTGACGCAAATGGGCGGTAGGCGTGTACGGTGGGAGGTCTATATAAGCAGAGCTGGTTTAGTGA
ACCGTCAGATCGGATCCTCTAGAGTCGACCTGCAGGATCTAAGCTTGGACAAACTACCTACAGAGATTTA
AAGCTCTAAGGTAAATATAAAATTTACTAGGTTGTGGAATTGTGAGCGCTCACAATTCCACAGTCGACCC
TAGGTTGTGGAATTGTGAGCGCTCACAATTCCACAGTCGACCCTAGGTTGTGGAATTGTGAGCGCTCACA
ATTCCACAGTCGACCCTAGTGTATAATGTGTTAAACTACGGATCCGTCTCCCATTAGGCCTACAATGGTG
AGACAAGTAGCCAACAGGGAAGGGTTGCAAATATCATTTGGGCACACCTATGATAATATTGATGAAGCAG
ACAGTATTCAGCAAGTAACTGAGAGGTGGGAAGCTCAAAGCCAAAGTCCTAATGTGCAGTCAGGTGAATT
TATTGAAAAATTTGAGGCTCCTGGTGGTGCAAATCAAAGAACTGCTCCTCAGGGATCCTAATTGTTTGTG
TATTTTAGATTCCAACCAAGCTTGCGGCCGCTCAGGAGCTAAGGAAGCTAAAATGGAGAAAAAAATCACT
GGATATACCACCGTTGATATATCCCAATGGCATCGTAAAGAACGGGCCCCTCTGCTAACCATGTTCATGC
CTTCTTCTTTTTCCTACAGCTCCTGGGCAACGTGCTGGTTATTGTGCTGTCTCATCATTTTGGCAAAGAA
TTGTAATACGACTCACTATAGGGCGAATTGATATGTCTAGATTAGATAAAAGTAAAGTGATTAACAGCGC
ATTAGAGCTGCTTAATGAGGTCGGAATCGAAGGTTTAACAACCCGTAAACTCGCCCAGAAGCTAGGTGTA
GAGCAGCCTACATTGTATTGGCATGTAAAAAATAAGCGGGCTTTGCTCGACGCCTTAGCCATTGAGATGT
TAGATAGGCACCATACTCACTTTTGCCCTTTAGAAGGGGAAAGCTGGCAAGATTTTTTACGTAATAACGC
TAAAAGTTTTAGATGTGCTTTACTAAGTCATCGCGATGGAGCAAAAGTACATTTAGGTACACGGCCTACA
GAAAAACAGTATGAAACTCTCGAAAATCAATTAGCCTTTTTATGCCAACAAGGTTTTTCACTAGAGAATG
CATTATATGCACTCAGCGCTGTGGGGCATTTTACTTTAGGTTGCGTATTGGAAGATCAAGAGCATCAAGT
CGCTAAAGAAGAAAGGGAAACACCTACTACTGATAGTATGCCGCCATTATTACGACAAGCTATCGAATTA
TTTGATCACCAAGGTGCAGAGCCAGCCTTCTTATTCGGCCTTGAATTGATCATATGCGGATTAGAAAAAC
AACTTAAATGTGAAAGTGGGTCCGCGTACAGCGGATCCCGGGAATTCAGATCTTATTAAAGCAGAACTTG
TTTATTGCAGCTTATAATGGTTACAAATAAAGCAATAGCATCACAAATTTCACAAATAAAGCATTTTTTT
CACTGCATTCTAGTTGTGGTTTGTCCAAACTCATCAATGTATCTTATCATGTCTGGTCGAATCCATCACA
CTGGCGGCCGCTCGACGAAGTTCCTATACTTTCTAGAGAATAGGAACTTCCCTCGACGGGTATCGATAAG
CTTCTGATGGAATTAGAACTTGGCAAAACAATACTGNAGAATGAAGTGTATGTTGGAACAGAGGCTGCTG
ATCTCGTTCTTCAGGCTATGAAACTGACACATTTGGNAANCACAGTACTTAGAACCACAAAGTGGGAATC
AAGAGAAAAACAATGATCCCACGAGAGATCTATAGATCTATAGATCATGAGTGGGAGGAATGAGCTGGCC
CTTAATTTGGTTTTGCTTGTTTAAATTATGATATCCAACTATGAAACATTATCATAAAGCAATAGTAAAG
AGCCTTCAGTAAAGAGCAGGCATTTATCTAATCCCACCCCACCCCCACCCCCGTAGCTCCAATCCTTCCA
TTCAAAATGTAGGTACTCTGTTCTCACCCTTCTTAACAAAGTATGACAGGAAAAACTTCCATTTTAGTGG
ACATCTTTATTGTTTAATAGATCATCAATTTCTGCAGACTTACAGCGGATCCCCTCAGAAGAACTCGTCA
AGAAGGCGATAGAAGGCGATGCGCTGCGAATCGGGAGCGGCGATACCGTAAAGCACGAGGAAGCGGTCAG
CCCATTCGCCGCCAAGCTCTTCAGCAATATCACGGGTAGCCAACGCTATGTCCTGATAGCGGTCCGCCAC
ACCCAGCCGGCCACAGTCGATGAATCCAGAAAAGCGGCCATTTTCCACCATGATATTCGGCAAGCAGGCA
TCGCCATGGGTCACGACGAGATCCTCGCCGTCGGGCATGCGCGCCTTGAGCCTGGCGAACAGTTCGGCTG
GCGCGAGCCCCTGATGCTCTTCGTCCAGATCATCCTGATCGACAAGACCGGCTTCCATCCGAGTACGTGC
TCGCTCGATGCGATGTTTCGCTTGGTGGTCGAATGGGCAGGTAGCCGGATCAAGCGTATGCAGCCGCCGC
ATTGCATCAGCCATGATGGATACTTTCTCGGCAGGAGCAAGGTGAGATGACAGGAGATCCTGCCCCGGCA
CTTCGCCCAATAGCAGCCAGTCCCTTCCCGCTTCAGTGACAACGTCGAGCACAGCTGCGCAAGGAACGCC
CGTCGTGGCCAGCCACGATAGCCGCGCTGCCTCGTCCTGCAGTTCATTCAGGGCACCGGACAGGTCGGTC
TTGACAAAAAGAACCGGGCGCCCCTGCGCTGACAGCCGGAACACGGCGGCATCAGAGCAGCCGATTGTCT
GTTGTGCCCAGTCATAGCCGAATAGCCTCTCCACCCAAGCGGCCGGAGAACCTGCGTGCAATCCATCTTG
TTCAATGGCCGATCCCATATTGGCTGCAGGTCGAAAGGCCCGGAGATGAGGAAGAGGAGAACAGCGCGGC
AGACGTGCGCTTTTGAAGCGTGCAGAATGCCGGGCCTCCGGAGGACCTTCGGGCGCCCGCCCCGCCCCTG
AGCCCGCCCCTGAGCCCGCCCCCGGACCCACCCCTTCCCAGCCTCTGAGCCCAGAAAGCGAAGGAGCAAA
GCTGCTATTGGCCGCTGCCCCAAAGGCCTACCCGCTTCCATTGCTCAGCGGTGCTGTCCATCTGCACGAG
ACTAGTGAGACGTGCTACTTCCATTTGTCACGTCCTGCACGACGCGAGCTGCGGGGCGGGGGGGAACTTC
CTGACTAGGGGAGGAGTAGAAGGTGGCGCGAAGGGGCCACCAAAGAACGGAGCCGGTTGGCGCCTACCGG
TGGATGTGGAATGTGTGCGAGGCCAGAGGCCACTTGTGTAGCGCCAAGTGCCCAGCGGGGCTGCTAAAGC
GCATGCTCCAGACTGCCTTGGGAAAAGCGCCTCCCCTACCCGGTAGAATTGGCCGCGAAGTTCCTATACT
TTCTAGAGAATAGGAACTTCGGCCAAAACGTGTCGAGTCTAGAGGGCCACATGTCATGTGAGCAAAAGGC
CAGCAAAAGGCCAGGAACCGTAAAAAGGCCGCGTTGCTGGCGTTTTTCCATAGGCTCCGCCCCCCTGACG
AGCATCACAAAAATCGACGCTCAAGTCAGAGGTGGCGAAACCCGACAGGACTATAAAGATACCAGGCGTT
TCCCCCTGGAAGCTCCCTCGTGCGCTCTCCTGTTCCGACCCTGCCGCTTACCGGATACCTGTCCGCCTTT
CTCCCTTCGGGAAGCGTGGCGCTTTCTCATAGCTCACGCTGTAGGTATCTCAGTTCGGTGTAGGTCGTTC
GCTCCAAGCTGGGCTGTGTGCACGAACCCCCCGTTCAGCCCGACCGCTGCGCCTTATCCGGTAACTATCG
TCTTGAGTCCAACCCGGTAAGACACGACTTATCGCCACTGGCAGCAGCCACTGGTAACAGGATTAGCAGA
GCGAGGTATGTAGGCGGTGCTACAGAGTTCTTGAAGTGGTGGCCTAACTACGGCTACACTAGAAGAACAG
TATTTGGTATCTGCGCTCTGCTGAAGCCAGTTACCTTCGGAAAAAGAGTTGGTAGCTCTTGATCCGGCAA
ACAAACCACCGCTGGTAGCGGTGGTTTTTTTGTTTGCAAGCAGCAGATTACGCGCAGAAAAAAAGGATCT
CAAGAAGATCCTTTGATCTTTTCTACGGGGTCTGACGCTCAGTGGAACGAAAACTCACGTTAAGGGATTT
TGGTCATGAGATTATCAAAAAGGATCTTCACCTAGATCCTTTTAAATTAAAAATGAAGTTTTAAATCAAT
CTAAAGTATATATGAGTAAACTTGGTCTGACAGTTACCAATGCTTAATCAGTGAGGCACCTATCTCAGCG
ATCTGTCTATTTCGTTCATCCATAGTTGCCTGACTCCCCGTCGTGTAGATAACTACGATACGGGAGGGCT
TACCATCTGGCCCCAGTGCTGCAATGATACCGCGAGACCCACGCTCACCGGCTCCAGATTTATCAGCAAT
AAACCAGCCAGCCGGAAGGGCCGAGCGCAGAAGTGGTCCTGCAACTTTATCCGCCTCCATCCAGTCTATT
AATTGTTGCCGGGAAGCTAGAGTAAGTAGTTCGCCAGTTAATAGTTTGCGCAACGTTGTTGCCATTGCTA
CAGGCATCGTGGTGTCACGCTCGTCGTTTGGTATGGCTTCATTCAGCTCCGGTTCCCAACGATCAAGGCG
AGTTACATGATCCCCCATGTTGTGCAAAAAAGCGGTTAGCTCCTTCGGTCCTCCGATCGTTGTCAGAAGT
AAGTTGGCCGCAGTGTTATCACTCATGGTTATGGCAGCACTGCATAATTCTCTTACTGTCATGCCATCCG
TAAGATGCTTTTCTGTGACTGGTGAGTACTCAACCAAGTCATTCTGAGAATAGTGTATGCGGCGACCGAG
TTGCTCTTGCCCGGCGTCAATACGGGATAATACCGCGCCACATAGCAGAACTTTAAAAGTGCTCATCATT
GGAAAACGTTCTTCGGGGCGAAAACTCTCAAGGATCTTACCGCTGTTGAGATCCAGTTCGATGTAACCCA
CTCGTGCACCCAACTGATCTTCAGCATCTTTTACTTTCACCAGCGTTTCTGGGTGAGCAAAAACAGGAAG
GCAAAATGCCGCAAAAAAGGGAATAAGGGCGACACGGAAATGTTGAATACTCATACTCTTCCTTTTTCAA
TATTATTGAAGCATTTATCAGGGTTATTGTCTCATGAGCGGATACATATTTGAATGTATTTAGAAAAATA
AACAAATAGGGGTTCCGCGCACATTTCCCCGAAAAGTGCCACCTGACGTCTAAGAAACCATTATTATCAT
GACATTAACCTATAAAAATAGGCGTATCACGAGGCCCTTTCGTC
