>Addgene plasmid #16160 | LTRi with neomycin | addgene partial sequence | sequence record 22466 | Tet-R 5'-GGCGAGTTTACGGGTTGTTA-3'
TAAGCAGCTCTAATGCGCTGTTATCACTTTACTTTTATCTAATCTAGACATATCAATTCGCCCTATAGTG
AGTCGTATTACAATTCTTTGCCAAAATGATGAGACAGCACAATAACCAGCACGTTGCCCAGGAGCTGTAG
GAAAAAGAAGAAGGCATGAACATGGTTAGCAGAGGGGCCCGTTCTTTACGATGCCATTGGGATATATCAA
CGGTGGTATATCCAGTGATTTTTTTCTCCATTTTAGCTTCCTTAGCTCCTGAGCGGCCGCAAGCTTGGTT
GGAATCTAAAATACACAAACAATTAGGATCCCTGAGGAGCAGTTCTTTGATTTGCACCACCAGGAGCCTC
AAATTTTTCAATAAATTCACCTGACTGCACATTAGGACTTTGGCTTTGAGCTTCCCACCTCTCAGTTACT
TGCTGAATACTGTCTGCTTCATCAATATTATCATAGGTGTGCCCAAATGATATTTGCAACCCTTCCCTGT
TGGCTACTTGTCTCACCATTGTAGGCCTAATGGGAGACGGATCCGTAGTTTAACACATTATACACTAGGG
TCGACTGTGGAATTGTGAGCGCTCACAATTCCACAACCTAGTAAATTTTATATTTACCTTAGAGCTTTAA
ATCTCTGTAGGTAGTTTGTCCAAGCTTAGATCCTGCAGGTCGACTCTAGAGGATCCGATCTGACGGTTCA
CTAAACCAGCTCTGCTTATATAGACCTCCCACCGTACACGCCTACCGCCCATTTGCGTCAATGGGGC
